>Addgene plasmid #143593 | TFORF2615 | addgene full sequence | sequence record 400450 | Addgene NGS Result
TTAATGTAGTCTTATGCAATACTCTTGTAGTCTTGCAACATGGTAACGATGAGTTAGCAACATGCCTTAC
AAGGAGAGAAAAAGCACCGTGCATGCCGATTGGTGGAAGTAAGGTGGTACGATCGTGCCTTATTAGGAAG
GCAACAGACGGGTCTGACATGGATTGGACGAACCACTGAATTGCCGCATTGCAGAGATATTGTATTTAAG
TGCCTAGCTCGATACATAAACGGGTCTCTCTGGTTAGACCAGATCTGAGCCTGGGAGCTCTCTGGCTAAC
TAGGGAACCCACTGCTTAAGCCTCAATAAAGCTTGCCTTGAGTGCTTCAAGTAGTGTGTGCCCGTCTGTT
GTGTGACTCTGGTAACTAGAGATCCCTCAGACCCTTTTAGTCAGTGTGGAAAATCTCTAGCAGTGGCGCC
CGAACAGGGACTTGAAAGCGAAAGGGAAACCAGAGGAGCTCTCTCGACGCAGGACTCGGCTTGCTGAAGC
GCGCACGGCAAGAGGCGAGGGGCGGCGACTGGTGAGTACGCCAAAAATTTTGACTAGCGGAGGCTAGAAG
GAGAGAGATGGGTGCGAGAGCGTCAGTATTAAGCGGGGGAGAATTAGATCGCGATGGGAAAAAATTCGGT
TAAGGCCAGGGGGAAAGAAAAAATATAAATTAAAACATATAGTATGGGCAAGCAGGGAGCTAGAACGATT
CGCAGTTAATCCTGGCCTGTTAGAAACATCAGAAGGCTGTAGACAAATACTGGGACAGCTACAACCATCC
CTTCAGACAGGATCAGAAGAACTTAGATCATTATATAATACAGTAGCAACCCTCTATTGTGTGCATCAAA
GGATAGAGATAAAAGACACCAAGGAAGCTTTAGACAAGATAGAGGAAGAGCAAAACAAAAGTAAGACCAC
CGCACAGCAAGCGGCCGCTGATCTTCAGACCTGGAGGAGGAGATATGAGGGACAATTGGAGAAGTGAATT
ATATAAATATAAAGTAGTAAAAATTGAACCATTAGGAGTAGCACCCACCAAGGCAAAGAGAAGAGTGGTG
CAGAGAGAAAAAAGAGCAGTGGGAATAGGAGCTTTGTTCCTTGGGTTCTTGGGAGCAGCAGGAAGCACTA
TGGGCGCAGCGTCAATGACGCTGACGGTACAGGCCAGACAATTATTGTCTGGTATAGTGCAGCAGCAGAA
CAATTTGCTGAGGGCTATTGAGGCGCAACAGCATCTGTTGCAACTCACAGTCTGGGGCATCAAGCAGCTC
CAGGCAAGAATCCTGGCTGTGGAAAGATACCTAAAGGATCAACAGCTCCTGGGGATTTGGGGTTGCTCTG
GAAAACTCATTTGCACCACTGCTGTGCCTTGGAATGCTAGTTGGAGTAATAAATCTCTGGAACAGATTTG
GAATCACACGACCTGGATGGAGTGGGACAGAGAAATTAACAATTACACAAGCTTAATACACTCCTTAATT
GAAGAATCGCAAAACCAGCAAGAAAAGAATGAACAAGAATTATTGGAATTAGATAAATGGGCAAGTTTGT
GGAATTGGTTTAACATAACAAATTGGCTGTGGTATATAAAATTATTCATAATGATAGTAGGAGGCTTGGT
AGGTTTAAGAATAGTTTTTGCTGTACTTTCTATAGTGAATAGAGTTAGGCAGGGATATTCACCATTATCG
TTTCAGACCCACCTCCCAACCCCGAGGGGACCCATGCATTGCATCTCAATTAGTCAGCAACCAGGTGTGG
AAAGTCCCCAGGCTCCCCAGCAGGCAGAAGTATGCAAAGCATGCGTCTCAATTAGTCAGCAACCATAGTC
CCGCCCCTAACTCCGCCCATCCCGCCCCTAACTCCGCCCAGTTCCGCCCATTCTCCGCCCCATGGCTGAC
TAATTTTTTTTATTTATGCAGAGGCCGAGGCCGCCTCGGCCTCTGAGCTATTCCAGAAGTAGTGAGGAGG
CTTTTTTGGAGGCCTAGGCTTTTGCAAAAAGCTTTCTAGAGGTACCACCGGAGCTTACCATGACCGAGTA
CAAGCCCACGGTGCGCCTCGCCACCCGCGACGACGTCCCCAGGGCCGTACGCACCCTCGCCGCCGCGTTC
GCCGACTACCCCGCCACGCGCCACACCGTCGATCCGGACCGCCACATCGAGCGGGTCACCGAGCTGCAAG
AACTCTTCCTCACGCGCGTCGGGCTCGACATCGGCAAGGTGTGGGTCGCGGACGACGGCGCCGCCGTGGC
GGTCTGGACCACGCCGGAGAGCGTCGAAGCGGGGGCGGTGTTCGCCGAGATCGGCCCGCGCATGGCCGAG
TTGAGCGGTTCCCGGCTGGCCGCGCAGCAACAGATGGAAGGCCTCCTGGCGCCGCACCGGCCCAAGGAGC
CCGCGTGGTTCCTGGCCACCGTCGGCGTCTCGCCCGACCACCAGGGCAAGGGTCTGGGCAGCGCCGTCGT
GCTCCCCGGAGTGGAGGCGGCCGAGCGCGCCGGGGTGCCCGCCTTCCTGGAGACCTCCGCGCCCCGCAAC
CTCCCCTTCTACGAGCGGCTCGGCTTCACCGTCACCGCCGACGTCGAGGTGCCCGAAGGACCGCGCACCT
GGTGCATGACCCGCAAGCCCGGTGCCAGTTAACGAATTCTAGATCTTGAGACAAATGGCAGTATTCATCC
ACAATTTTAAAAGAAAAGGGGGGATTGGGGGGTACAGTGCAGGGGAAAGAATAGTAGACATAATAGCAAC
AGACATACAAACTAAAGAATTACAAAAACAAATTACAAAAATTCAAAATTTTCGGGTTTATTACAGGGAC
AGCAGAGATCCACTTTGGCGCCGGCTCGAGGCCTGCAGGTGCAAAGATGGATAAAGTTTTAAACAGAGAG
GAATCTTTGCAGCTAATGGACCTTCTAGGTCTTGAAAGGAGTGGGAATTGGCTCCGGTGCCCGTCAGTGG
GCAGAGCGCACATCGCCCACAGTCCCCGAGAAGTTGGGGGGAGGGGTCGGCAATTGAACCGGTGCCTAGA
GAAGGTGGCGCGGGGTAAACTGGGAAAGTGATGTCGTGTACTGGCTCCGCCTTTTTCCCGAGGGTGGGGG
AGAACCGTATATAAGTGCAGTAGTCGCCGTGAACGTTCTTTTTCGCAACGGGTTTGCCGCCAGAACACAG
GTAAGTGCCGTGTGTGGTTCCCGCGGGCCTGGCCTCTTTACGGGTTATGGCCCTTGCGTGCCTTGAATTA
CTTCCACCTGGCTGCAGTACGTGATTCTTGATCCCGAGCTTCGGGTTGGAAGTGGGTGGGAGAGTTCGAG
GCCTTGCGCTTAAGGAGCCCCTTCGCCTCGTGCTTGAGTTGAGGCCTGGCCTGGGCGCTGGGGCCGCCGC
GTGCGAATCTGGTGGCACCTTCGCGCCTGTCTCGCTGCTTTCGATAAGTCTCTAGCCATTTAAAATTTTT
GATGACCTGCTGCGACGCTTTTTTTCTGGCAAGATAGTCTTGTAAATGCGGGCCAAGATCTGCACACTGG
TATTTCGGTTTTTGGGGCCGCGGGCGGCGACGGGGCCCGTGCGTCCCAGCGCACATGTTCGGCGAGGCGG
GGCCTGCGAGCGCGGCCACCGAGAATCGGACGGGGGTAGTCTCAAGCTGGCCGGCCTGCTCTGGTGCCTG
GCCTCGCGCCGCCGTGTATCGCCCCGCCCTGGGCGGCAAGGCTGGCCCGGTCGGCACCAGTTGCGTGAGC
GGAAAGATGGCCGCTTCCCGGCCCTGCTGCAGGGAGCTCAAAATGGAGGACGCGGCGCTCGGGAGAGCGG
GCGGGTGAGTCACCCACACAAAGGAAAAGGGCCTTTCCGTCCTCAGCCGTCGCTTCATGTGACTCCACGG
AGTACCGGGCGCCGTCCAGGCACCTCGATTAGTTCTCGAGCTTTTGGAGTACGTCGTCTTTAGGTTGGGG
GGAGGGGTTTTATGCGATGGAGTTTCCCCACACTGAGTGGGTGGAGACTGAAGTTAGGCCAGCTTGGCAC
TTGATGTAATTCTCCTTGGAATTTGCCCTTTTTGAGTTTGGATCTTGGTTCATTCTCAAGCCTCAGACAG
TGGTTCAAAGTTTTTTTCTTCCATTTCAGGTGTCGTGAGGCTAGCACCGCCACCATGGCCTCCAGGCTTC
CGACGGCCTGGTCCTGTGAACCAGTGACCTTTGAAGATGTAACACTGGGTTTTACCCCGGAAGAGTGGGG
ACTGCTGGACCTCAAACAGAAGTCCCTGTACAGGGAAGTGATGCTGGAGAACTACAGGAACCTGGTCTCA
GTGGAACATCAGCTTTCCAAACCAGATGTGGTATCTCAGTTAGAGGAGGCAGAAGATTTCTGGCCAGTGG
AGAGAGGAATTCCTCAAGACACCATTCCAGAGTATCCTGAGCTCCAGCTGGACCCTAAATTGGATCCTCT
TCCTGCTGAGAGTCCCCTAATGAACATTGAGGTTGTTGAGGTCCTCACACTGAACCAGGAGGTGGCTGGT
CCCCGGAATGCCCAGATCCAGGCCCTATATGCTGAAGATGGAAGCCTGAGTGCAGATGCCCCCAGTGAGC
AGGTCCAACAGCAGGGCAAGCATCCAGGTGACCCTGAGGCCGCGCGCCAGAGGTTCCGGCAGTTCCGTTA
TAAGGACATGACAGGTCCCCGGGAGGCCCTGGACCAGCTCCGAGAGCTGTGTCACCAGTGGCTACAGCCT
AAGGCACGCTCCAAGGAGCAGATCCTGGAGCTGCTGGTGCTGGAGCAGTTCCTAGGTGCACTGCCTGTGA
AGCTCCGGACATGGGTGGAATCGCAGCACCCAGAGAACTGCCAAGAGGTGGTGGCCCTGGTAGAGGGTGT
GACCTGGATGTCTGAGGAGGAAGTACTTCCTGCAGGACAACCTGCCGAGGGCACCACCTGCTGCCTCGAG
GTCACTGCCCAGCAGGAGGAGAAGCAGGAGGATGCAGCCATCTGCCCAGTGACAGTGCTCCCTGAGGAGC
CAGTGACCTTCCAGGATGTGGCTGTGGACTTCAGCCGGGAGGAGTGGGGGCTGCTGGGCCCGACACAGAG
GACCGAGTACCGCGATGTGATGCTGGAGACCTTTGGGCACCTGGTCTCTGTGGGGTGGGAGACTACACTG
GAAAATAAAGAGTTAGCTCCAAATTCTGACATTCCTGAGGAAGAACCAGCCCCCAGCCTGAAAGTACAAG
AATCCTCAAGGGATTGTGCCTTGTCCTCTACATTAGAAGATACCTTGCAGGGTGGGGTCCAGGAAGTCCA
AGACACAGTGTTGAAGCAGATGGAGTCTGCTCAGGAAAAAGACCTTCCTCAGAAGAAGCACTTTGACAAC
CGTGAGTCCCAGGCAAACAGTGGTGCTCTTGACACAAACCAAGTTTCGCTCCAGAAAATTGACAACCCTG
AGTCCCAGGCAAACAGTGGCGCTCTTGACACAAACCAAGTTTTGCTCCACAAAATTCCTCCTAGAAAACG
ATTGCGCAAACGTGACTCACAAGTTAAAAGTATGAAACATAATTCACGTGTAAAAATTCATCAGAAGAGC
TGTGAAAGGCAAAAGGCCAAGGAAGGCAATGGTTGTAGGAAAACCTTCAGTCGGAGTACTAAACAGATTA
CGTTTATAAGAATTCACAAGGGGAGCCAAGTTTGCCGATGCAGTGAATGTGGTAAAATATTCCGGAACCC
AAGATACTTTTCTGTGCATAAGAAAATCCATACCGGAGAGAGGCCCTATGTGTGTCAAGACTGTGGGAAA
GGATTTGTTCAGAGCTCTTCCCTCACACAGCATCAGAGAGTTCATTCTGGAGAGAGACCATTTGAATGTC
AGGAGTGTGGGAGGACCTTCAATGATCGCTCAGCCATCTCCCAGCACCTGAGGACTCACACTGGCGCTAA
GCCCTACAAGTGTCAGGACTGTGGAAAAGCCTTCCGCCAGAGCTCCCACCTCATCAGACATCAGAGGACT
CACACCGGGGAGCGCCCATATGCATGCAACAAATGTGGAAAGGCCTTCACCCAGAGCTCACACCTTATTG
GGCACCAGAGAACCCACAATAGGACAAAGCGAAAGAAGAAACAGCCTACCTCATAGTAATGAACTAGTCC
GTAACTTGAAAGTATTTCGATTTCTTGGCTTTATATATCTTGTGGAAAGGACGAATGTTCTATCCACCTC
GTAGCTACACGCGTTAAGTCGACAATCAACCTCTGGATTACAAAATTTGTGAAAGATTGACTGGTATTCT
TAACTATGTTGCTCCTTTTACGCTATGTGGATACGCTGCTTTAATGCCTTTGTATCATGCTATTGCTTCC
CGTATGGCTTTCATTTTCTCCTCCTTGTATAAATCCTGGTTGCTGTCTCTTTATGAGGAGTTGTGGCCCG
TTGTCAGGCAACGTGGCGTGGTGTGCACTGTGTTTGCTGACGCAACCCCCACTGGTTGGGGCATTGCCAC
CACCTGTCAGCTCCTTTCCGGGACTTTCGCTTTCCCCCTCCCTATTGCCACGGCGGAACTCATCGCCGCC
TGCCTTGCCCGCTGCTGGACAGGGGCTCGGCTGTTGGGCACTGACAATTCCGTGGTGTTGTCGGGGAAAT
CATCGTCCTTTCCTTGGCTGCTCGCCTGTGTTGCCACCTGGATTCTGCGCGGGACGTCCTTCTGCTACGT
CCCTTCGGCCCTCAATCCAGCGGACCTTCCTTCCCGCGGCCTGCTGCCGGCTCTGCGGCCTCTTCCGCGT
CTTCGCCTTCGCCCTCAGACGAGTCGGATCTCCCTTTGGGCCGCCTCCCCGCGTCGACTTTAAGACCAAT
GACTTACAAGGCAGCTGTAGATCTTAGCCACTTTTTAAAAGAAAAGGGGGGACTGGAAGGGCTAATTCAC
TCCCAACGAAGACAAGATCTGCTTTTTGCTTGTACTGGGTCTCTCTGGTTAGACCAGATCTGAGCCTGGG
AGCTCTCTGGCTAACTAGGGAACCCACTGCTTAAGCCTCAATAAAGCTTGCCTTGAGTGCTTCAAGTAGT
GTGTGCCCGTCTGTTGTGTGACTCTGGTAACTAGAGATCCCTCAGACCCTTTTAGTCAGTGTGGAAAATC
TCTAGCAGTACGTATAGTAGTTCATGTCATCTTATTATTCAGTATTTATAACTTGCAAAGAAATGAATAT
CAGAGAGTGAGAGGAACTTGTTTATTGCAGCTTATAATGGTTACAAATAAAGCAATAGCATCACAAATTT
CACAAATAAAGCATTTTTTTCACTGCATTCTAGTTGTGGTTTGTCCAAACTCATCAATGTATCTTATCAT
GTCTGGCTCTAGCTATCCCGCCCCTAACTCCGCCCATCCCGCCCCTAACTCCGCCCAGTTCCGCCCATTC
TCCGCCCCATGGCTGACTAATTTTTTTTATTTATGCAGAGGCCGAGGCCGCCTCGGCCTCTGAGCTATTC
CAGAAGTAGTGAGGAGGCTTTTTTGGAGGCCTAGGGACGTACCCAATTCGCCCTATAGTGAGTCGTATTA
CGCGCGCTCACTGGCCGTCGTTTTACAACGTCGTGACTGGGAAAACCCTGGCGTTACCCAACTTAATCGC
CTTGCAGCACATCCCCCTTTCGCCAGCTGGCGTAATAGCGAAGAGGCCCGCACCGATCGCCCTTCCCAAC
AGTTGCGCAGCCTGAATGGCGAATGGG
[124 nt withheld, positions 7658-7781]
C
[91 nt withheld, positions 7783-7873]
A
[49 nt withheld, positions 7875-7923]
CCTTTGACGTTGGAGTCCACGTTCTTT
[37 nt withheld, positions 7951-7987]
ACCCTATCTCGGTCTATTCTTTTGATTTATAAGGGATTTTGCCGATTTCGGCCTATTGGTTAAAAAATGA
GCTGATTTAACAAAAATTTAACGCGAATTTTAACAAAATATTAACGCTTACAATTTAGGTGGCACTTTTC
GGGGAAATGTGCGCGGAACCCCTATTTGTTTATTTTTCTAAATACATTCAAATATGTATCCGCTCATGAG
ACAATAACCCTGATAAATGCTTCAATAATATTGAAAAAGGAAGAGTATGAGTATTCAACATTTCCGTGTC
GCCCTTATTCCCTTTTTTGCGGCATTTTGCCTTCCTGTTTTTGCTCACCCAGAAACGCTGGTGAAAGTAA
AAGATGCTGAAGATCAGTTGGGTGCACGAGTGGGTTACATCGAACTGGATCTCAACAGCGGTAAGATCCT
TGAGAGTTTTCGCCCCGAAGAACGTTTTCCAATGATGAGCACTTTTAAAGTTCTGCTATGTGGCGCGGTA
TTATCCCGTATTGACGCCGGGCAAGAGCAACTCGGTCGCCGCATACACTATTCTCAGAATGACTTGGTTG
AGTACTCACCAGTCACAGAAAAGCATCTTACGGATGGCATGACAGTAAGAGAATTATGCAGTGCTGCCAT
AACCATGAGTGATAACACTGCGGCCAACTTACTTCTGACAACGATCGGAGGACCGAAGGAGCTAACCGCT
TTTTTGCACAACATGGGGGATCATGTAACTCGCCTTGATCGTTGGGAACCGGAGCTGAATGAAGCCATAC
CAAACGACGAGCGTGACACCACGATGCCTGTAGCAATGGCAACAACGTTGCGCAAACTATTAACTGGCGA
ACTACTTACTCTAGCTTCCCGGCAACAATTAATAGACTGGATGGAGGCGGATAAAGTTGCAGGACCACTT
CTGCGCTCGGCCCTTCCGGCTGGCTGGTTTATTGCTGATAAATCTGGAGCCGGTGAGCGTGGGTCTCGCG
GTATCATTGCAGCACTGGGGCCAGATGGTAAGCCCTCCCGTATCGTAGTTATCTACACGACGGGGAGTCA
GGCAACTATGGATGAACGAAATAGACAGATCGCTGAGATAGGTGCCTCACTGATTAAGCATTGGTAACTG
TCAGACCAAGTTTACTCATATATACTTTAGATTGATTTAAAACTTCATTTTTAATTTAAAAGGATCTAGG
TGAAGATCCTTTTTGATAATCTCATGACCAAAATCCCTTAACGTGAGTTTTCGTTCCACTGAGCGTCAGA
CCCCGTAGAAAAGATCAAAGGATCTTCTTGAGATCCTTTTTTTCTGCGCGTAATCTGCTGCTTGCAAACA
AAAAAACCACCGCTACCAGCGGTGGTTTGTTTGCCGGATCAAGAGCTACCAACTCTTTTTCCGAAGGTAA
CTGGCTTCAGCAGAGCGCAGATACCAAATACTGTTCTTCTAGTGTAGCCGTAGTTAGGCCACCACTTCAA
GAACTCTGTAGCACCGCCTACATACCTCGCTCTGCTAATCCTGTTACCAGTGGCTGCTGCCAGTGGCGAT
AAGTCGTGTCTTACCGGGTTGGACTCAAGACGATAGTTACCGGATAAGGCGCAGCGGTCGGGCTGAACGG
GGGGTTCGTGCACACAGCCCAGCTTGGAGCGAACGACCTACACCGAACTGAGATACCTACAGCGTGAGCT
ATGAGAAAGCGCCACGCTTCCCGAAGGGAGAAAGGCGGACAGGTATCCGGTAAGCGGCAGGGTCGGAACA
GGAGAGCGCACGAGGGAGCTTCCAGGGGGAAACGCCTGGTATCTTTATAGTCCTGTCGGGTTTCGCCACC
TCTGACTTGAGCGTCGATTTTTGTGATGCTCGTCAGGGGGGCGGAGCCTATGGAAAAACGCCAGCAACGC
GGCCTTTTTACGGTTCCTGGCCTTTTGCTGGCCTTTTGCTCACATGTTCTTTCCTGCGTTATCCCCTGAT
TCTGTGGATAACCGTATTACCGCCTTTGAGTGAGCTGATACCGCTCGCCGCAGCCGAACGACCGAGCGCA
GCGAGTCAGTGAGCGAGGAAGCGGAAGAGCGCCCAATACGCAAACCGCCTCTCCCCGCGCGTTGGCCGAT
TCATTAATGCAGCTGGCACGACAGGTTTCCCGACTGGAAAGCGGGCAGTGAGCGCAACGCAATTAATGTG
AGTTAGCTCACTCATTAGGCACCCCAGGCTTTACACTTTATGCTTCCGGCTCGTATGTTGTGTGGAATTG
TGAGCGGATAACAATTTCACACAGGAAACAGCTATGACCATGATTACGCCAAGCGCGCAATTAACCCTCA
CTAAAGGGAACAAAAGCTGGAGCTGCAAGC
Features (pLannotate 1.2.2; 31 found; start..end, strand, type, name):
      5..231     +  promoter       RSV promoter: Rous sarcoma virus enhancer/promoter
    232..412     +  LTR            5' LTR (truncated): truncated 5' long terminal repeat (LTR) from HIV-1
    459..584     +  misc_feature   HIV-1 Ψ: packaging signal of human immunodeficiency virus type 1
    568..931     +  CDS            HIV-1 gag (fragment): gag protein from human immunodeficiency virus 1; gag
   1077..1310    +  misc_feature   RRE: The Rev response element (RRE) of HIV-1 allows for Rev-dependent mRNA export from the nucleus to the cytoplasm.
   1687..1713    +  CDS            Rev (fragment): human immunodeficiency virus 1 (HIV-1) Rev protein; rev; enhances nuclear export of unspliced and incompletely spliced viral mRNAs
   1720..1743    +  promoter       SV40 promoter (fragment): SV40 early promoter
   1744..1815    +  promoter       SV40 promoter (fragment): SV40 enhancer and early promoter
   1839..1974    +  rep_origin     SV40 ori: SV40 origin of replication
   2020..2616    +  CDS            PuroR (fragment): puromycin N-acetyltransferase; pac from Streptomyces; confers resistance to puromycin
   2665..2782    +  misc_feature   cPPT/CTS: central polypurine tract and central termination sequence of HIV-1
   2847..2913    +  CDS            small t antigen (fragment): SV40 (simian virus 40) small t antigen
   2920..4098    +  promoter       EF-1α promoter: strong constitutive promoter for human elongation factor EF-1α
   4115..5695    +  CDS            ZNF274 (fragment): ZN274_HUMAN - Also known as ZKSCAN19. Experimental evidence at protein level: Swiss-Prot protein existence level 1. Probable transcription repressor. Specifically binds to the 3'-end of zinc-finger coding genes and recruiting chromatin-modifying proteins such as SETDB1 and TRIM28/KAP1, leading to transcription repression. The SETDB1-TRIM28-ZNF274 complex may play a role in recruiting ATRX to the 3'-exons of zinc-finger coding genes with atypical chromatin signatures to establish or maintain/protect H3K9me3 at these transcriptionally active regions (PubMed:27029610). From Homo sapiens (Human).
   6089..6142    +  promoter       U6 promoter (fragment): RNA polymerase III promoter for human U6 snRNA
   6184..6772    +  misc_feature   WPRE: woodchuck hepatitis virus posttranscriptional regulatory element
   6823..6842    +  misc_feature   cPPT/CTS (fragment): central polypurine tract and central termination sequence of HIV-1
   6844..7077    +  LTR            3' LTR (ΔU3): self-inactivating 3' long terminal repeat (LTR) from HIV-1
   7155..7276    +  polyA_signal   SV40 poly(A) signal: SV40 polyadenylation signal
   7316..7451    +  rep_origin     SV40 ori: SV40 origin of replication
   7472..7490    -  promoter       T7 promoter: promoter for bacteriophage T7 RNA polymerase
   7498..7653    +  CDS            lacZα (fragment): LacZα fragment of β-galactosidase; lacZ fragment
   7658..8086    +  rep_origin     f1 ori (sequence partly withheld): f1 bacteriophage origin of replication; arrow indicates direction of (+) strand synthesis
   8139..8243    +  promoter       AmpR promoter: bla
   8244..9104    +  CDS            AmpR: β-lactamase; bla; confers resistance to ampicillin, carbenicillin, and related antibiotics
   9275..9863    +  rep_origin     ori: high-copy-number ColE1/pMB1/pBR322/pUC origin of replication
  10046..10138   +  CDS            lacI (fragment): lac repressor; lacI; The lac repressor binds to the lac operator to inhibit transcription in E. coli. This inhibition can be relieved by adding lactose or isopropyl-β-D-thiogalactopyranoside (IPTG).
  10151..10172   +  protein_bind   CAP binding site: CAP binding activates transcription in the presence of cAMP. E. coli catabolite activator protein
  10187..10217   +  promoter       lac promoter: promoter for the E. coli lac operon
  10225..10241   +  protein_bind   lac operator: The lac repressor binds to the lac operator to inhibit transcription in E. coli. This inhibition can be relieved by adding lactose or isopropyl-β-D-thiogalactopyranoside (IPTG). lac repressor encoded by lacI
  10286..10304   +  promoter       T3 promoter: promoter for bacteriophage T3 RNA polymerase
