[The description below was written by a language model from this plasmid's Addgene catalogue record and pLannotate feature annotations shown in this document.]
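Description:
TFORF2615 is a third-generation-style, self-inactivating lentiviral expression plasmid built on the pLX_TRC317 backbone for overexpressing the human transcription factor ZNF274 (also known as ZKSCAN19) in mammalian cells. It belongs to a barcoded transcription factor ORF collection. In bacteria it is maintained through a high-copy ColE1/pUC-type origin and selected with ampicillin via the β-lactamase gene. An f1 origin and remnants of a lac/lacZα cloning region with T7 and T3 promoters are also annotated in the backbone. The depositor notes that recombination can occur, as is common for LTR-containing plasmids.

The viral genome is transcribed from an RSV promoter fused to a truncated HIV-1 5' LTR. It carries the Ψ packaging signal, a gag fragment, the RRE for Rev-dependent nuclear export, a cPPT/CTS, a WPRE to boost transcript expression, and a ΔU3 3' LTR that inactivates LTR promoter activity after integration, followed by an SV40 poly(A) signal.

Two expression units lie inside this genome. An SV40 early promoter/origin drives puromycin N-acetyltransferase so that transduced cells can be selected. Downstream of it, a strong constitutive EF-1α promoter drives the synthesized ZNF274 ORF. The annotation tool matched only part of the roughly 2.1 kb insert to the ZNF274 reference protein. This may reflect the particular isoform cloned, as the record lists several transcript accessions.

ZNF274 is described as a probable transcriptional repressor that recruits SETDB1 and TRIM28/KAP1 to the 3' ends of zinc-finger genes. According to the record, each construct carries a unique 24-bp barcode, which is not annotated in the feature table. The barcode identifies the transcription factor in pooled overexpression screens such as those for directed differentiation.
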