Addgene plasmid #143593: TFORF2615
Purpose: Lentiviral vector for overexpressing transcription factor ORFs with unique 24-bp barcodes. Barcodes facilitate identification of transcription factors in pooled screens.
Depositing lab: Feng Zhang. Depositing organization: Broad Institute. Publication: A transcription factor atlas of directed differentiation. Joung J, Ma S, Tay T, Geiger-Schuller KR, Kirchgatterer PC, Verdine VK, Guo B, Arias-Garcia MA, Allen WE, Singh A, Kuksenko O, Abudayyeh OO, Gootenberg JS, Fu Z, Macrae RK, Buenrostro JD, Regev A, Zhang F. Cell. 2023 Jan 5;186(1):209-229.e26. doi: 10.1016/j.cell.2022.11.026. PubMed 36608654.
Backbone
  Vector backbone: pLX_TRC317
  Backbone manufacturer: Broad Institute Genetic Perturbation Platform
  Backbone size w/o insert (bp): 8264
  Vector type: Mammalian Expression, Lentiviral
  Selectable markers: Puromycin
Growth in bacteria
  Bacterial resistance: Ampicillin, 100 μg/mL
  Growth temperature: 37°C
  Growth strain: NEB Stable
  Copy number: High Copy
Gene/Insert
  Gene/Insert name: ZNF274
  Species: H. sapiens (human)
  Insert size (bp): 2063
  Entrez Gene: ZNF274 (a.k.a. HFB101, ZF2, ZKSCAN19, ZSCAN51)
  Promoter: EF1a
  Cloning method: Unknown
  Sequencing primers: 5′ GGGTGGAGACTGAAGTTAGGCCAG; 3′ CACATAGCGTAAAAGGAGCAACATAG
Terms and licenses: Academic/Nonprofit Terms; Industry Terms: Not Available to Industry
Depositor comments: NM_133502,ENST00000617501,ENST00000610905 . The transcription factor ORF portion of this plasmid was synthesized by Genewiz. Please test multiple small colonies in case of plasmid recombination. To make this collection available in a timely manner, a portion of this collection was not fully sequenced by Addgene. If an Addgene verified full plasmid sequence is not available, please contact us prior to placing an order to request the full sequence.
How to cite: TFORF2615 was a gift from Feng Zhang (Addgene plasmid # 143593 ; http://n2t.net/addgene:143593 ; RRID:Addgene_143593)
