>Addgene plasmid #143593 | TFORF2615 | depositor partial sequence | sequence record 282909 | Insert
ACCGCCACCATGGCCTCCAGGCTTCCGACGGCCTGGTCCTGTGAACCAGTGACCTTTGAAGATGTAACAC
TGGGTTTTACCCCGGAAGAGTGGGGACTGCTGGACCTCAAACAGAAGTCCCTGTACAGGGAAGTGATGCT
GGAGAACTACAGGAACCTGGTCTCAGTGGAACATCAGCTTTCCAAACCAGATGTGGTATCTCAGTTAGAG
GAGGCAGAAGATTTCTGGCCAGTGGAGAGAGGAATTCCTCAAGACACCATTCCAGAGTATCCTGAGCTCC
AGCTGGACCCTAAATTGGATCCTCTTCCTGCTGAGAGTCCCCTAATGAACATTGAGGTTGTTGAGGTCCT
CACACTGAACCAGGAGGTGGCTGGTCCCCGGAATGCCCAGATCCAGGCCCTATATGCTGAAGATGGAAGC
CTGAGTGCAGATGCCCCCAGTGAGCAGGTCCAACAGCAGGGCAAGCATCCAGGTGACCCTGAGGCCGCGC
GCCAGAGGTTCCGGCAGTTCCGTTATAAGGACATGACAGGTCCCCGGGAGGCCCTGGACCAGCTCCGAGA
GCTGTGTCACCAGTGGCTACAGCCTAAGGCACGCTCCAAGGAGCAGATCCTGGAGCTGCTGGTGCTGGAG
CAGTTCCTAGGTGCACTGCCTGTGAAGCTCCGGACATGGGTGGAATCGCAGCACCCAGAGAACTGCCAAG
AGGTGGTGGCCCTGGTAGAGGGTGTGACCTGGATGTCTGAGGAGGAAGTACTTCCTGCAGGACAACCTGC
CGAGGGCACCACCTGCTGCCTCGAGGTCACTGCCCAGCAGGAGGAGAAGCAGGAGGATGCAGCCATCTGC
CCAGTGACAGTGCTCCCTGAGGAGCCAGTGACCTTCCAGGATGTGGCTGTGGACTTCAGCCGGGAGGAGT
GGGGGCTGCTGGGCCCGACACAGAGGACCGAGTACCGCGATGTGATGCTGGAGACCTTTGGGCACCTGGT
CTCTGTGGGGTGGGAGACTACACTGGAAAATAAAGAGTTAGCTCCAAATTCTGACATTCCTGAGGAAGAA
CCAGCCCCCAGCCTGAAAGTACAAGAATCCTCAAGGGATTGTGCCTTGTCCTCTACATTAGAAGATACCT
TGCAGGGTGGGGTCCAGGAAGTCCAAGACACAGTGTTGAAGCAGATGGAGTCTGCTCAGGAAAAAGACCT
TCCTCAGAAGAAGCACTTTGACAACCGTGAGTCCCAGGCAAACAGTGGTGCTCTTGACACAAACCAAGTT
TCGCTCCAGAAAATTGACAACCCTGAGTCCCAGGCAAACAGTGGCGCTCTTGACACAAACCAAGTTTTGC
TCCACAAAATTCCTCCTAGAAAACGATTGCGCAAACGTGACTCACAAGTTAAAAGTATGAAACATAATTC
ACGTGTAAAAATTCATCAGAAGAGCTGTGAAAGGCAAAAGGCCAAGGAAGGCAATGGTTGTAGGAAAACC
TTCAGTCGGAGTACTAAACAGATTACGTTTATAAGAATTCACAAGGGGAGCCAAGTTTGCCGATGCAGTG
AATGTGGTAAAATATTCCGGAACCCAAGATACTTTTCTGTGCATAAGAAAATCCATACCGGAGAGAGGCC
CTATGTGTGTCAAGACTGTGGGAAAGGATTTGTTCAGAGCTCTTCCCTCACACAGCATCAGAGAGTTCAT
TCTGGAGAGAGACCATTTGAATGTCAGGAGTGTGGGAGGACCTTCAATGATCGCTCAGCCATCTCCCAGC
ACCTGAGGACTCACACTGGCGCTAAGCCCTACAAGTGTCAGGACTGTGGAAAAGCCTTCCGCCAGAGCTC
CCACCTCATCAGACATCAGAGGACTCACACCGGGGAGCGCCCATATGCATGCAACAAATGTGGAAAGGCC
TTCACCCAGAGCTCACACCTTATTGGGCACCAGAGAACCCACAATAGGACAAAGCGAAAGAAGAAACAGC
CTACCTCATAGTAATGAACTAGTCCGTAACTTGAAAGTATTTCGATTTCTTGGCTTTATATATCTTGTGG
AAAGGACGAATGTTCTATCCACCTCGTAGCTAC
