>Addgene plasmid #143593 | TFORF2615 | depositor partial sequence | sequence record 282910 | Barcode
ATGTTCTATCCACCTCGTAGCTAC
